Addgene plasmid #43606: III-GAAT
Depositing lab: Chad Cowan & Kiran Musunuru. Depositing organization: Harvard University. Publication: A TALEN Genome-Editing System for Generating Human Stem Cell-Based Disease Models. Ding Q, Lee YK, Schaefer EA, Peters DT, Veres A, Kim K, Kuperwasser N, Motola DL, Meissner TB, Hendriks WT, Trevisan M, Gupta RM, Moisan A, Banks E, Friesen M, Schinzel RT, Xia F, Tang A, Xia Y, Figueroa E, Wann A, Ahfeldt T, Daheron L, Zhang F, Rubin LL, Peng LF, Chung RT, Musunuru K, Cowan CA. Cell Stem Cell. 2012 Dec 12. pii: S1934-5909(12)00645-5. doi: 10.1016/j.stem.2012.11.011. PubMed 23246482.
Backbone
  Vector backbone: pCRII-TOPO
  Backbone manufacturer: Invitrogen
  Backbone size w/o insert (bp): 3973
  Vector type: Bacterial Cloning
Growth in bacteria
  Bacterial resistance: Ampicillin and Kanamycin, 100 & 50 μg/mL
  Growth temperature: 37°C
  Growth strain: Top10
  Copy number: High Copy
Gene/Insert
  Gene/Insert name: III-GAAT
  Species: Synthetic
  Insert size (bp): 426
  Cloning method: TOPO Cloning
  Sequencing primers: 5′ T7; 3′ M13-rev
Terms and licenses: Academic/Nonprofit Terms; Industry Terms: Not Available to Industry
How to cite: III-GAAT was a gift from Chad Cowan & Kiran Musunuru (Addgene plasmid # 43606 ; http://n2t.net/addgene:43606 ; RRID:Addgene_43606)
