[The description below was written by a language model from this plasmid's Addgene catalogue record.]
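Description:
III-GAAT is a bacterial cloning plasmid built on the commercial pCRII-TOPO backbone (about 4 kb without insert), into which a 426 bp synthetic insert was introduced by TOPO cloning. It is a high-copy plasmid maintained in E. coli and is selectable with both ampicillin and kanamycin, consistent with the dual resistance markers carried by this backbone. The insert sits between the T7 and M13-reverse priming sites, which are the listed sequencing primers and allow it to be verified from either side. No feature table is provided, so the individual elements of the backbone and the internal organisation of the insert are not documented in the record.

The plasmid was deposited in connection with a TALEN genome-editing system developed for generating human stem cell-based disease models. The record does not explicitly describe the insert, but its name and size suggest a pre-assembled block of TALE repeats: four repeat units of roughly 100 bp each would fit the 426 bp length, "GAAT" would denote the four DNA bases recognised by those repeats, and "III" would indicate the position the block occupies in the final repeat array. This interpretation is an inference from the name rather than a stated fact. On that reading, the plasmid has no expression function of its own. It would serve as a library component, a storage and amplification vehicle from which the repeat module is taken and combined with other positional modules to build a custom TALE DNA-binding domain, which is then fused to a nuclease in a separate expression vector.
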