>Addgene plasmid #43606 | III-GAAT | depositor partial sequence | sequence record 58871 | III-GAAT sequence 426 bps
CGTCTCGGCTCACCCCAGAGCAGGTCGTGGCAATCGCGAGCAATAACGGCGGAAAACAGGCTTTGGAAAC
GGTGCAGAGGCTCCTTCCAGTGCTGTGCCAAGCGCACGGCCTCACCCCAGAGCAGGTCGTGGCAATCGCC
TCCAACATTGGCGGGAAACAGGCTTTGGAAACGGTGCAGAGGCTCCTTCCAGTGCTGTGCCAAGCGCACG
GCCTCACCCCAGAGCAGGTCGTGGCAATCGCCTCCAACATTGGCGGGAAACAGGCACTCGAGACTGTCCA
GCGCCTGCTTCCCGTGCTGTGCCAAGCGCACGGATTAACCCCAGAGCAGGTCGTGGCCATTGCCTCGAAT
GGAGGGGGCAAACAGGCGTTGGAAACCGTACAACGATTGCTGCCGGTGCTGTGCCAAGCGCACGGACTCA
GAGACG
