>Addgene plasmid #43606 | III-GAAT | addgene partial sequence | sequence record 61634 | M13-F20 5'-TGTAAAACGACGGCCAGT-3'
GGCGATTGGGCCCTCTAGATGCATGCTCGAGCGGCCGCCAGTGTGATGGATATCTGCAGAATTCGCCCTT
GCCGTCCTAGCGCGTCTCGGCTCACCCCAGAGCAGGTCGTGGCAATCGCGAGCAATAACGGCGGAAAACA
GGCTTTGGAAACGGTGCAGAGGCTCCTTCCAGTGCTGTGCCAAGCGCACGGCCTCACCCCAGAGCAGGTC
GTGGCAATCGCCTCCAACATTGGCGGGAAACAGGCTTTGGAAACGGTGCAGAGGCTCCTTCCAGTGCTGT
GCCAAGCGCACGGCCTCACCCCAGAGCAGGTCGTGGCAATCGCCTCCAACATTGGCGGGAAACAGGCACT
CGAGACTGTCCAGCGCCTGCTTCCCGTGCTGTGCCAAGCGCACGGATTAACCCCAGAGCAGGTCGTGGCC
ATTGCCTCGAATGGAGGGGGCAAACAGGCGTTGGAAACCGTACAACGATTGCTGCCGGTGCTGTGCCAAG
CGCACGGACTCAGAGACGTGGGCACAGGAAAGAAGGGCGAATTCCAGCACACTGGCGGCCGTTACTAGTG
GATCCGAGCTCGGTACCAAGCTTGATGCATAGCTTGAGTATTCTATAGTGTCACCTAAATAGCTTGGCGT
AATCATGGTCATAGCTGTTTCCTGTGTGAAATTGTTATCCGCTCACAATTCCACACAACATACGAGCCGG
AAGCATAAAGTGTAAAGCCTGGGGTGCCTAATGAGTGAGCTAACTCACATTAATTGCGTTGCGCTCACTG
CCCGCTTTCCAGTCGGGAAACCTGTCGTGCCAGCTGCATTAATGAATCGGCCAACGCGCGGGGAGAGGCG
GTTTGCGTATTGGGCGCTCTTCCGCTTCCTCGCTCACTGACTCGCTGCGCTCGGTCGTTCGGCTGCGGCG
AGCGGTATCAGCTCACTCAAAGGCGGTAATCGTTCTTCCAANNGGNACNGGAAATG
